Addgene plasmid #230404: AiP15084 - pAAV-AiE0330h_3xC2-minBG-SYFP2-WPRE3-BGHpA (Alias: CN5084)
Purpose: AiE0330h_3xC2 is an enhancer sequence, designed to drive AAV-mediated transgene expression in specific populations of brain cells
Depositing lab: Allen Institute for Brain Science & Jonathan Ting. Depositing organization: Allen Institute. Publication: A suite of enhancer AAVs and transgenic mouse lines for genetic access to cortical cell types. Ben-Simon Y, Hooper M, Narayan S, Daigle TL, Dwivedi D, Way SW, Oster A, Stafford DA, Mich JK, Taormina MJ, Martinez RA, Opitz-Araya X, Roth JR, Alexander JR, Allen S, Amster A, Arbuckle J, Ayala A, Baker PM, Bakken TE, Barcelli T, Barta S, Bendrick J, Bertagnolli D, Bielstein C, Bishwakarma P, Bowlus J, Boyer G, Brouner K, Casian B, Casper T, Chakka AB, Chakrabarty R, Chance RK, Chavan S, Clark M, Colbert K, Collman F, Daniel S, Departee M, DiValentin P, Donadio N, Dotson N, Egdorf T, Fliss T, Gabitto M, Garcia J, Gary A, Gasperini M, Gloe J, Goldy J, Gore BB, Graybuck L, Greisman N, Haeseleer F, Halterman C, Haradon Z, Hastings SD, Helback O, Ho W, Hockemeyer D, Huang C, Huff S, Hunker A, Johansen N, Jones D, Juneau Z, Kalmbach B, Kannan M, Khem S, Kussick E, Kutsal R, Larsen R, Lee C, Lee AY, Leibly M, Lenz GH, Li S, Liang E, Lusk N, Madigan Z, Malloy J, Malone J, McCue R, Melchor J, Mollenkopf T, Moosman S, Morin E, Newman D, Ng L, Ngo K, Omstead V, Otto S, Oyama A, Pena N, Pham T, Phillips E, Pom CA, Potekhina L, Ransford S, Ray PL, Rette D, Reynoldson C, Rimorin C, Rocha D, Ruiz A, Sanchez REA, Sawyer L, Sedeno-Cortes A, Sevigny JP, Shapovalova N, Shepard N, Shulga L, Sigler AR, Siverts L, Soliman S, Somasundaram S, Staats B, Stewart K, Szelenyi E, Tieu M, Trader C, Tran A, van Velthoven CTJ, Walker M, Wang Y, Weed N, Wirthlin M, Wood T, Wynalda B, Yao Z, Zhou T, Ariza J, Dee N, Reding M, Ronellenfitch K, Mufti S, Sunkin SM, Smith KA, Esposito L, Waters J, Thyagarajan B, Yao S, Lein ES, Zeng H, Levi BP, Ngai J, Ting JT, Tasic B. Cell. 2025 May 16:S0092-8674(25)00513-6. doi: 10.1016/j.cell.2025.05.002. PubMed 40403729.
Backbone
  Vector backbone: pAAV2
  Vector type: AAV
Growth in bacteria
  Bacterial resistance: Ampicillin, 100 μg/mL
  Growth temperature: 37°C
  Growth strain: Stbl3
  Copy number: High Copy
Gene/Insert
  Gene/Insert name: SYFP2
  Species: Synthetic
  Promoter: minBG
  Cloning method: Gibson Cloning
Terms and licenses: Academic/Nonprofit Terms; Industry Terms: Not Available to Industry
How to cite: AiP15084 - pAAV-AiE0330h_3xC2-minBG-SYFP2-WPRE3-BGHpA (Alias: CN5084) was a gift from Allen Institute for Brain Science & Jonathan Ting (Addgene plasmid # 230404 ; http://n2t.net/addgene:230404 ; RRID:Addgene_230404)
