[The description below was written by a language model from this plasmid's Addgene catalogue record and pLannotate feature annotations shown in this document.]
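Description:
AiP15084 - pAAV-AiE0330h_3xC2-minBG-SYFP2-WPRE3-BGHpA (alias CN5084) is an AAV transfer plasmid built on a pAAV2 backbone, intended for packaging a reporter genome into recombinant adeno-associated virus for delivery to brain tissue. In bacteria the 4,859 nt plasmid is maintained by a high-copy ColE1/pUC-type origin and selected through an ampicillin resistance gene (β-lactamase) driven by its own promoter. An f1 phage origin and small remnants of the pBR322 bom and rop regions are also present in the backbone. The listed host is a recombination-deficient strain of the kind commonly chosen to keep repeat-rich ITR sequences stable.

The payload lies between AAV2 inverted terminal repeats, which supply the signals for genome replication and encapsidation. The annotation detects the downstream ITR in full, whereas the upstream one appears only as two short fragments. According to the name and catalogue fields, expression is controlled by the enhancer AiE0330h_3xC2 placed ahead of minBG, a minimal promoter. The "3xC2" suffix suggests a triplicated core of the enhancer, though the record does not define it. Neither the enhancer nor the promoter is annotated in the feature table, but the unannotated stretch between the left ITR and the reporter is where they would sit. A minimal promoter has little activity alone, so the enhancer sets the expression pattern. The reporter is SYFP2, a fast-maturing monomeric yellow fluorescent protein, followed by WPRE3 (a shortened woodchuck posttranscriptional element that boosts transcript expression, annotated as two WPRE fragments) and the bovine growth hormone polyadenylation signal. The construct is used to label specific brain cell populations. The record does not say which populations this enhancer targets, although the associated work concerns cortical cell types.
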