Features (pLannotate 1.2.2; 14 found; start..end, strand, type, name):
     12..39      +  repeat_region  AAV2 ITR (fragment): inverted terminal repeat of adeno-associated virus serotype 2 inverted
     68..95      +  repeat_region  AAV2 ITR (fragment): inverted terminal repeat of adeno-associated virus serotype 2 inverted
    877..1593    +  CDS            SYFP2: SYFP2 is a basic (constitutively fluorescent) yellow fluorescent protein published in 2006, derived from Aequorea victoria. It is reported to be a very rapidly-maturing monomer with moderate acid sensitivity.
   1633..1790    +  misc_feature   WPRE (fragment): woodchuck hepatitis virus posttranscriptional regulatory element
   1796..1876    +  misc_feature   WPRE (fragment): woodchuck hepatitis virus posttranscriptional regulatory element
   1893..2004    +  polyA_signal   bGH poly(A) signal: bovine growth hormone polyadenylation signal
   2122..2262    +  repeat_region  AAV2 ITR: inverted terminal repeat of adeno-associated virus serotype 2 inverted
   2267..2318    -  misc_feature   bom (fragment): basis of mobility region from pBR322
   2337..2792    +  rep_origin     f1 ori (sequence partly withheld): f1 bacteriophage origin of replication; arrow indicates direction of (+) strand synthesis
   2793..2842    -  misc_feature   bom (fragment): basis of mobility region from pBR322
   2944..2979    -  CDS            rop (fragment): Rop protein, which maintains plasmids at low copy number; rop
   3074..3178    +  promoter       AmpR promoter: bla
   3179..4039    +  CDS            AmpR: β-lactamase; bla; confers resistance to ampicillin, carbenicillin, and related antibiotics
   4210..4798    +  rep_origin     ori: high-copy-number ColE1/pMB1/pBR322/pUC origin of replication
>Addgene plasmid #230404 | AiP15084 - pAAV-AiE0330h_3xC2-minBG-SYFP2-WPRE3-BGHpA (Alias: CN5084) | addgene full sequence | sequence record 470245 | Addgene NGS Result
CCTGCAGGCAGCTGCGCGCTCGCTCGCTCACTGAGGCCGCCCGGGCGTCGGGCGACCTTTGGTCGCCCGG
CCTCAGTGAGCGAGCGAGCGCGCAGAGAGGGAGTGGCCAACTCCATCACTAGGGGTTCCTGCGGCCGCAC
GCGTTCCCAGCTCAAACATAGTGAGACAGAAGGAATTCTCTCTTACTCAGCCTTTTGTTCTATTCAGGCT
TTCAACAGATTGGATGAGGCCCACCCACAATCTGCTTTACCCAGTCTACTGATTTAGATGTTAATCTCAT
CCAGAAACACCCTCACAGACACACCTAGAATAATGTTTGACCAAATGTCTGGGCACCCTGTTACCCAGTC
AAGTGTCCCAGCTCAAACATAGTGAGACAGAAGGAATTCTCTCTTACTCAGCCTTTTGTTCTATTCAGGC
TTTCAACAGATTGGATGAGGCCCACCCACAATCTGCTTTACCCAGTCTACTGATTTAGATGTTAATCTCA
TCCAGAAACACCCTCACAGACACACCTAGAATAATGTTTGACCAAATGTCTGGGCACCCTGTTACCCAGT
CAAGTGTCCCAGCTCAAACATAGTGAGACAGAAGGAATTCTCTCTTACTCAGCCTTTTGTTCTATTCAGG
CTTTCAACAGATTGGATGAGGCCCACCCACAATCTGCTTTACCCAGTCTACTGATTTAGATGTTAATCTC
ATCCAGAAACACCCTCACAGACACACCTAGAATAATGTTTGACCAAATGTCTGGGCACCCTGTTACCCAG
TCAAGTGGAGCTCGGGCTGGGCATAAAAGTCAGGGCAGAGCCATCTATTGCTTACATTTGCTTCTGGGAT
CCAGATCTTTCGAAGCTAGCGCTACCGGTCGCCACCATGGTGAGCAAGGGCGAGGAGCTGTTCACCGGGG
TGGTGCCCATCCTGGTCGAGCTGGACGGCGACGTAAACGGCCACAAGTTCAGCGTGTCCGGCGAGGGCGA
GGGCGATGCCACCTACGGCAAGCTGACCCTGAAGCTGATCTGCACCACCGGCAAGCTGCCCGTGCCCTGG
CCCACCCTCGTGACCACCCTGGGCTACGGCGTGCAGTGCTTCGCCCGCTACCCCGACCACATGAAGCAGC
ACGACTTCTTCAAGTCCGCCATGCCCGAAGGCTACGTCCAGGAGCGCACCATCTTCTTCAAGGACGACGG
CAACTACAAGACCCGCGCCGAGGTGAAGTTCGAGGGCGACACCCTGGTGAACCGCATCGAGCTGAAGGGC
ATCGACTTCAAGGAGGACGGCAACATCCTGGGGCACAAGCTGGAGTACAACTACAACAGCCACAACGTCT
ATATCACCGCCGACAAGCAGAAGAACGGCATCAAGGCCAACTTCAAGATCCGCCACAACATCGAGGACGG
CGGCGTGCAGCTCGCCGACCACTACCAGCAGAACACCCCCATCGGCGACGGCCCCGTGCTGCTGCCCGAC
AACCACTACCTGAGCTACCAGTCCAAGCTGAGCAAAGACCCCAACGAGAAGCGCGATCACATGGTCCTGC
TGGAGTTCGTGACCGCCGCCGGGATCACTCTCGGCATGGACGAGCTGTACAAGTAAGTCGACGGCGCGCC
GCGGCCGCGAATTCGATATCATAATCAACCTCTGGATTACAAAATTTGTGAAAGATTGACTGGTATTCTT
AACTATGTTGCTCCTTTTACGCTATGTGGATACGCTGCTTTAATGCCTTTGTATCATGCTATTGCTTCCC
GTATGGCTTTCATTTTCTCCTCCTTGTATAAATCCTGGTTAGTTCTTGCCACGGCGGAACTCATCGCCGC
CTGCCTTGCCCGCTGCTGGACAGGGGCTCGGCTGTTGGGCACTGACAATTCCGTGGCTCGAGAGATCTTC
GACTGTGCCTTCTAGTTGCCAGCCATCTGTTGTTTGCCCCTCCCCCGTGCCTTCCTTGACCCTGGAAGGT
GCCACTCCCACTGTCCTTTCCTAATAAAATGAGGAAATTGCATCGCATTGTCTGAGTAGGTGTCATTCTA
TTCTGGGGGGTGGGGTGGGGCAGGACAGCAAGGGGGAGGATTGGGAAGACAATAGCAGGCATGAGATCTC
ACGTGCGGACCGAGCGGCCGCAGGAACCCCTAGTGATGGAGTTGGCCACTCCCTCTCTGCGCGCTCGCTC
GCTCACTGAGGCCGGGCGACCAAAGGTCGCCCGACGCCCGGGCTTTGCCCGGGCGGCCTCAGTGAGCGAG
CGAGCGCGCAGCTGCCTGCAGGGGCGCCTGATGCGGTATTTTCTCCTTACGCATCTGTGCGGTATTTCAC
ACCGCATA
[95 nt withheld, positions 2319-2413]
T
[46 nt withheld, positions 2415-2460]
C
[141 nt withheld, positions 2462-2602]
CCTTTGACGTTGGAGTCCACGTTCTTT
[37 nt withheld, positions 2630-2666]
ACTCTATCTCGGGCTATTCTTTTGATTTATAAGGGATTTTGCCGATTTCGGTCTATTGGTTAAAAAATGA
GCTGATTTAACAAAAATTTAACGCGAATTTTAACAAAATATTAACGTTTACAATTTTATGGTGCACTCTC
AGTACAATCTGCTCTGATGCCGCATAGTTAAGCCAGCCCCGACACCCGCCAACACCCGCTGACGCGCCCT
GACGGGCTTGTCTGCTCCCGGCATCCGCTTACAGACAAGCTGTGACCGTCTCCGGGAGCTGCATGTGTCA
GAGGTTTTCACCGTCATCACCGAAACGCGCGAGACGAAAGGGCCTCGTGATACGCCTATTTTTATAGGTT
AATGTCATGATAATAATGGTTTCTTAGACGTCAGGTGGCACTTTTCGGGGAAATGTGCGCGGAACCCCTA
TTTGTTTATTTTTCTAAATACATTCAAATATGTATCCGCTCATGAGACAATAACCCTGATAAATGCTTCA
ATAATATTGAAAAAGGAAGAGTATGAGTATTCAACATTTCCGTGTCGCCCTTATTCCCTTTTTTGCGGCA
TTTTGCCTTCCTGTTTTTGCTCACCCAGAAACGCTGGTGAAAGTAAAAGATGCTGAAGATCAGTTGGGTG
CACGAGTGGGTTACATCGAACTGGATCTCAACAGCGGTAAGATCCTTGAGAGTTTTCGCCCCGAAGAACG
TTTTCCAATGATGAGCACTTTTAAAGTTCTGCTATGTGGCGCGGTATTATCCCGTATTGACGCCGGGCAA
GAGCAACTCGGTCGCCGCATACACTATTCTCAGAATGACTTGGTTGAGTACTCACCAGTCACAGAAAAGC
ATCTTACGGATGGCATGACAGTAAGAGAATTATGCAGTGCTGCCATAACCATGAGTGATAACACTGCGGC
CAACTTACTTCTGACAACGATCGGAGGACCGAAGGAGCTAACCGCTTTTTTGCACAACATGGGGGATCAT
GTAACTCGCCTTGATCGTTGGGAACCGGAGCTGAATGAAGCCATACCAAACGACGAGCGTGACACCACGA
TGCCTGTAGCAATGGCAACAACGTTGCGCAAACTATTAACTGGCGAACTACTTACTCTAGCTTCCCGGCA
ACAATTAATAGACTGGATGGAGGCGGATAAAGTTGCAGGACCACTTCTGCGCTCGGCCCTTCCGGCTGGC
TGGTTTATTGCTGATAAATCTGGAGCCGGTGAGCGTGGGTCTCGCGGTATCATTGCAGCACTGGGGCCAG
ATGGTAAGCCCTCCCGTATCGTAGTTATCTACACGACGGGGAGTCAGGCAACTATGGATGAACGAAATAG
ACAGATCGCTGAGATAGGTGCCTCACTGATTAAGCATTGGTAACTGTCAGACCAAGTTTACTCATATATA
CTTTAGATTGATTTAAAACTTCATTTTTAATTTAAAAGGATCTAGGTGAAGATCCTTTTTGATAATCTCA
TGACCAAAATCCCTTAACGTGAGTTTTCGTTCCACTGAGCGTCAGACCCCGTAGAAAAGATCAAAGGATC
TTCTTGAGATCCTTTTTTTCTGCGCGTAATCTGCTGCTTGCAAACAAAAAAACCACCGCTACCAGCGGTG
GTTTGTTTGCCGGATCAAGAGCTACCAACTCTTTTTCCGAAGGTAACTGGCTTCAGCAGAGCGCAGATAC
CAAATACTGTTCTTCTAGTGTAGCCGTAGTTAGGCCACCACTTCAAGAACTCTGTAGCACCGCCTACATA
CCTCGCTCTGCTAATCCTGTTACCAGTGGCTGCTGCCAGTGGCGATAAGTCGTGTCTTACCGGGTTGGAC
TCAAGACGATAGTTACCGGATAAGGCGCAGCGGTCGGGCTGAACGGGGGGTTCGTGCACACAGCCCAGCT
TGGAGCGAACGACCTACACCGAACTGAGATACCTACAGCGTGAGCTATGAGAAAGCGCCACGCTTCCCGA
AGGGAGAAAGGCGGACAGGTATCCGGTAAGCGGCAGGGTCGGAACAGGAGAGCGCACGAGGGAGCTTCCA
GGGGGAAACGCCTGGTATCTTTATAGTCCTGTCGGGTTTCGCCACCTCTGACTTGAGCGTCGATTTTTGT
GATGCTCGTCAGGGGGGCGGAGCCTATGGAAAAACGCCAGCAACGCGGCCTTTTTACGGTTCCTGGCCTT
TTGCTGGCCTTTTGCTCACATGT
